>Addgene plasmid #207695 | qTAG-N-Puro-3xFLAG | addgene full sequence | sequence record 413757 | Addgene NGS Result
TCGCGCGTTTCGGTGATGACGGTGAAAACCTCTGACACATGCAGCTCCCGGAGACGGTCACAGCTTGTCT
GTAAGCGGATGCCGGGAGCAGACAAGCCCGTCAGGGCGCGTCAGCGGGTGTTGGCGGGTGTCGGGGCTGG
CTTAACTATGCGGCATCAGAGCAGATTGTACTGAGAGTGCACCATATGCGGTGTGAAATACCGCACAGAT
GCGTAAGGAGAAAATACCGCATCAGGCGCCATTCGCCATTCAGGCTGCGCAACTGTTGGGAAGGGCGATC
GGTGCGGGCCTCTTCGCTATTACGCCAGCTGGCGAAAGGGGGATGTGCTGCAAGGCGATTAAGTTGGGTA
ACGCCAGGGTTTTCCCAGTCACGACGTTGTAAAACGACGGCCAGTGAATTCGGCAAGAGCAAGACCGGTA
GCTACCGTTCGTATAGCATACATTATACGAAGTTATCTGCTAGCATGACCGAGTACAAGCCCACGGTGCG
CCTCGCCACCCGCGACGACGTCCCCAGGGCCGTACGCACCCTCGCCGCCGCGTTCGCCGACTACCCCGCC
ACGCGCCACACCGTCGATCCGGACCGCCACATCGAGCGGGTCACCGAGCTGCAAGAACTCTTCCTCACGC
GCGTCGGGCTCGACATCGGCAAGGTGTGGGTCGCGGACGACGGCGCCGCGGTGGCGGTCTGGACCACGCC
GGAGAGCGTCGAAGCGGGGGCGGTGTTCGCCGAGATCGGCCCGCGCATGGCCGAGTTGAGCGGTTCCCGG
CTGGCCGCGCAGCAACAGATGGAAGGCCTCCTGGCGCCGCACCGGCCCAAGGAGCCCGCGTGGTTCCTGG
CCACCGTCGGCGTCTCGCCCGACCACCAGGGCAAGGGTCTGGGCAGCGCCGTCGTGCTCCCCGGAGTGGA
GGCGGCCGAGCGCGCCGGGGTGCCCGCCTTCCTGGAGACCTCCGCGCCCCGCAACCTCCCCTTCTACGAG
CGGCTCGGCTTCACCGTCACCGCCGACGTCGAGGTGCCCGAAGGACCGCGCACCTGGTGCATGACCCGCA
AGCCCGGTGCCGGATCCGGAGCTACTAACTTCAGCCTGCTGAAGCAGGCCGGAGACGTGGAGGAGAACCC
TGGACCTTCTAGAATAACTTCGTATAGCATACATTATACGAACGGTAGCACGCGTGGAGGTGGCGGTTCC
GATTACAAGGATGACGACGATAAGGACTATAAGGACGATGATGACAAGGACTACAAAGATGATGACGATA
AAGGTGGAGGCGGATCTCTCGAGGGAGGAAGCGGAGGATCTGGCGGTACCAAGCTTGGCGTAATCATGGT
CATAGCTGTTTCCTGTGTGAAATTGTTATCCGCTCACAATTCCACACAACATACGAGCCGGAAGCATAAA
GTGTAAAGCCTGGGGTGCCTAATGAGTGAGCTAACTCACATTAATTGCGTTGCGCTCACTGCCCGCTTTC
CAGTCGGGAAACCTGTCGTGCCAGCTGCATTAATGAATCGGCCAACGCGCGGGGAGAGGCGGTTTGCGTA
TTGGGCGCTCTTCCGCTTCCTCGCTCACTGACTCGCTGCGCTCGGTCGTTCGGCTGCGGCGAGCGGTATC
AGCTCACTCAAAGGCGGTAATACGGTTATCCACAGAATCAGGGGATAACGCAGGAAAGAACATGTGAGCA
AAAGGCCAGCAAAAGGCCAGGAACCGTAAAAAGGCCGCGTTGCTGGCGTTTTTCCATAGGCTCCGCCCCC
CTGACGAGCATCACAAAAATCGACGCTCAAGTCAGAGGTGGCGAAACCCGACAGGACTATAAAGATACCA
GGCGTTTCCCCCTGGAAGCTCCCTCGTGCGCTCTCCTGTTCCGACCCTGCCGCTTACCGGATACCTGTCC
GCCTTTCTCCCTTCGGGAAGCGTGGCGCTTTCTCATAGCTCACGCTGTAGGTATCTCAGTTCGGTGTAGG
TCGTTCGCTCCAAGCTGGGCTGTGTGCACGAACCCCCCGTTCAGCCCGACCGCTGCGCCTTATCCGGTAA
CTATCGTCTTGAGTCCAACCCGGTAAGACACGACTTATCGCCACTGGCAGCAGCCACTGGTAACAGGATT
AGCAGAGCGAGGTATGTAGGCGGTGCTACAGAGTTCTTGAAGTGGTGGCCTAACTACGGCTACACTAGAA
GAACAGTATTTGGTATCTGCGCTCTGCTGAAGCCAGTTACCTTCGGAAAAAGAGTTGGTAGCTCTTGATC
CGGCAAACAAACCACCGCTGGTAGCGGTGGTTTTTTTGTTTGCAAGCAGCAGATTACGCGCAGAAAAAAA
GGATCTCAAGAAGATCCTTTGATCTTTTCTACGGGGTCTGACGCTCAGTGGAACGAAAACTCACGTTAAG
GGATTTTGGTCATGAGATTATCAAAAAGGATCTTCACCTAGATCCTTTTAAATTAAAAATGAAGTTTTAA
ATCAATCTAAAGTATATATGAGTAAACTTGGTCTGACAGTTACCAATGCTTAATCAGTGAGGCACCTATC
TCAGCGATCTGTCTATTTCGTTCATCCATAGTTGCCTGACTCCCCGTCGTGTAGATAACTACGATACGGG
AGGGCTTACCATCTGGCCCCAGTGCTGCAATGATACCGCGAGACCCACGCTCACCGGCTCCAGATTTATC
AGCAATAAACCAGCCAGCCGGAAGGGCCGAGCGCAGAAGTGGTCCTGCAACTTTATCCGCCTCCATCCAG
TCTATTAATTGTTGCCGGGAAGCTAGAGTAAGTAGTTCGCCAGTTAATAGTTTGCGCAACGTTGTTGCCA
TTGCTACAGGCATCGTGGTGTCACGCTCGTCGTTTGGTATGGCTTCATTCAGCTCCGGTTCCCAACGATC
AAGGCGAGTTACATGATCCCCCATGTTGTGCAAAAAAGCGGTTAGCTCCTTCGGTCCTCCGATCGTTGTC
AGAAGTAAGTTGGCCGCAGTGTTATCACTCATGGTTATGGCAGCACTGCATAATTCTCTTACTGTCATGC
CATCCGTAAGATGCTTTTCTGTGACTGGTGAGTACTCAACCAAGTCATTCTGAGAATAGTGTATGCGGCG
ACCGAGTTGCTCTTGCCCGGCGTCAATACGGGATAATACCGCGCCACATAGCAGAACTTTAAAAGTGCTC
ATCATTGGAAAACGTTCTTCGGGGCGAAAACTCTCAAGGATCTTACCGCTGTTGAGATCCAGTTCGATGT
AACCCACTCGTGCACCCAACTGATCTTCAGCATCTTTTACTTTCACCAGCGTTTCTGGGTGAGCAAAAAC
AGGAAGGCAAAATGCCGCAAAAAAGGGAATAAGGGCGACACGGAAATGTTGAATACTCATACTCTTCCTT
TTTCAATATTATTGAAGCATTTATCAGGGTTATTGTCTCATGAGCGGATACATATTTGAATGTATTTAGA
AAAATAAACAAATAGGGGTTCCGCGCACATTTCCCCGAAAAGTGCCACCTGACGTCTAAGAAACCATTAT
TATCATGACATTAACCTATAAAAATAGGCGTATCACGAGGCCCTTTCGTC
Features (pLannotate 1.2.2; 14 found; start..end, strand, type, name):
    137..236     +  misc_feature   bom (fragment): basis of mobility region from pBR322
    242..399     -  CDS            lacZα (fragment): LacZα fragment of β-galactosidase; lacZ fragment
    423..456     +  protein_bind   lox71: Left element (LE) mutant of loxP (Araki et al., 2010). Cre-mediated recombination occurs in the 8-bp core sequence (GCATACAT). Cre recombinase
    465..1061    +  CDS            PuroR (fragment): puromycin N-acetyltransferase; pac from Streptomyces; confers resistance to puromycin
   1134..1167    +  protein_bind   lox66: Right element (RE) mutant of loxP (Araki et al., 2010). Cre-mediated recombination occurs in the 8-bp core sequence (GCATACAT). Cre recombinase
   1191..1262    +  CDS            3xFLAG: three tandem FLAG® epitope tags
   1353..1369    -  protein_bind   lac operator: The lac repressor binds to the lac operator to inhibit transcription in E. coli. This inhibition can be relieved by adding lactose or isopropyl-β-D-thiogalactopyranoside (IPTG). lac repressor encoded by lacI
   1377..1407    -  promoter       lac promoter: promoter for the E. coli lac operon
   1422..1443    -  protein_bind   CAP binding site: CAP binding activates transcription in the presence of cAMP. E. coli catabolite activator protein
   1456..1548    -  CDS            lacI (fragment): lac repressor; lacI; The lac repressor binds to the lac operator to inhibit transcription in E. coli. This inhibition can be relieved by adding lactose or isopropyl-β-D-thiogalactopyranoside (IPTG).
   1731..2319    -  rep_origin     ori: high-copy-number ColE1/pMB1/pBR322/pUC origin of replication
   2490..3350    -  CDS            AmpR: β-lactamase; bla; confers resistance to ampicillin, carbenicillin, and related antibiotics
   3351..3455    -  promoter       AmpR promoter: bla
   3550..35      +  CDS            rop (fragment) (across the origin): Rop protein, which maintains plasmids at low copy number; rop
