[The description below was written by a language model from this plasmid's Addgene catalogue record and pLannotate feature annotations shown in this document.]
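Description:
qTAG-N-Puro-3xFLAG is an empty donor-template backbone for CRISPR-based endogenous tagging in mammalian cells, built on the high-copy cloning vector pUC19. It is propagated in E. coli through the ColE1/pUC-type origin and selected with ampicillin via the β-lactamase gene and its native promoter. Remnants of the pUC19 lac region (lacZα fragment, lac promoter, operator and CAP site) flank the cassette, marking its position in the former cloning region. The sequenced record is about 3.6 kb.

The payload is a promoterless N-terminal tagging module with no gene insert. It contains a puromycin N-acetyltransferase coding sequence followed by a 3xFLAG epitope. According to the stated purpose, the two are joined by a 2A peptide, although the feature table does not annotate the 2A element. The user adds homology arms matching the start of a target gene's coding region on either side of the cassette. After nuclease cleavage and homology-directed repair, the cassette is integrated in frame at the N-terminus. No mammalian promoter is annotated, so puromycin resistance would presumably be driven by the endogenous promoter. This arrangement enriches for correctly targeted cells, and the 2A element would separate the resistance protein from the 3xFLAG-tagged endogenous protein.

The PuroR sequence is bracketed by lox71 and lox66, mutant loxP sites in the same orientation, so Cre recombinase can excise the selection marker after clones are isolated. Recombination between these left- and right-element mutants leaves a double-mutant site that is a poor substrate for further recombination. The construct belongs to a modular plasmid scaffold family and suits detection or affinity purification of proteins expressed at native levels.
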