Addgene plasmid #207695: qTAG-N-Puro-3xFLAG
Purpose: (Empty Backbone) Empty N-terminus donor cassette. Integrate homology arms to target the N-terminus insertion of a Puro-2A-3xFLAG cassette
Depositing lab: Laurence Pelletier. Depositing organization: Sinai Health System. Publication: qTAG: an adaptable plasmid scaffold for CRISPR-based endogenous tagging. Philip R, Sharma A, Matellan L, Erpf AC, Hsu WH, Tkach JM, Wyatt HDM, Pelletier L. EMBO J. 2024 Dec 12. doi: 10.1038/s44318-024-00337-5. PubMed 39668248.
Backbone
  Vector backbone: pUC19
  Backbone manufacturer: Invitrogen
  Backbone size (bp): 2686
  Vector type: Mammalian Expression, CRISPR ; Donor Cassette
  Selectable markers: Puromycin
Growth in bacteria
  Bacterial resistance: Ampicillin, 100 μg/mL
  Growth temperature: 37°C
  Growth strain: DH5alpha
  Copy number: High Copy
Gene/Insert
  Gene/Insert name: None
Terms and licenses: Academic/Nonprofit Terms; Industry Terms: Not Available to Industry
Depositor comments: Please visit https://www.biorxiv.org/content/10.1101/2023.11.01.565029v3 for bioRxiv preprint.
How to cite: qTAG-N-Puro-3xFLAG was a gift from Laurence Pelletier (Addgene plasmid # 207695 ; http://n2t.net/addgene:207695 ; RRID:Addgene_207695)
